LOCUS       Exported 7578 bp ds-DNA circular SYN 12-MAY-2021
DEFINITION  Level0 nSpCas9-ABE7.10 base changer, human codon optimized.
ACCESSION   .
VERSION     .
KEYWORDS    pFH45
SOURCE      synthetic DNA construct
  ORGANISM  synthetic DNA construct
REFERENCE   1 (bases 1 to 7578)
  AUTHORS   Hahn F, Korolev A, Sanjurjo Loures L, Nekrasov V
  TITLE     A modular cloning toolkit for genome editing in plants.
  JOURNAL   BMC Plant Biol. 2020 Apr 23;20(1):179. doi:
            10.1186/s12870-020-02388-2.
  PUBMED    32326901
REFERENCE   2 (bases 1 to 7578)
  AUTHORS   .
  TITLE     Direct Submission
  JOURNAL   Exported May 12, 2021 from SnapGene Server 1.1.58
            http://www.snapgene.com
FEATURES             Location/Qualifiers
     source          1..7578
                     /organism="synthetic DNA construct"
                     /mol_type="other DNA"
     primer_bind     complement(25..43)
                     /label=pBRforEco
                     /note="pBR322 vectors, upsteam of EcoRI site, forward
                     primer"
     promoter        111..215
                     /gene="bla"
                     /label=AmpR promoter
     CDS             437..1228
                     /codon_start=1
                     /gene="aadA"
                     /product="aminoglycoside adenylyltransferase (Murphy,
                     1985)"
                     /label=SmR
                     /note="confers resistance to spectinomycin and
                     streptomycin"
                     /translation="MREAVIAEVSTQLSEVVGVIERHLEPTLLAVHLYGSAVDGGLKPH
                     SDIDLLVTVTVRLDETTRRALINDLLETSASPGESEILRAVEVTIVVHDDIIPWRYPAK
                     RELQFGEWQRNDILAGIFEPATIDIDLAILLTKAREHSVALVGPAAEELFDPVPEQDLF
                     EALNETLTLWNSPPDWAGDERNVVLTLSRIWYSAVTGKIAPKDVAADWAMERLPAQYQP
                     VILEARQAYLGQEEDRLASRADQLEEFVHYVKGEITKVVGK"
     rep_origin      1399..1987
                     /direction=RIGHT
                     /label=ori
                     /note="high-copy-number ColE1/pMB1/pBR322/pUC origin of
                     replication"
     primer_bind     1888..1907
                     /label=pBR322ori-F
                     /note="pBR322 origin, forward primer"
     primer_bind     2141..2158
                     /label=L4440
                     /note="L4440 vector, forward primer"
     CDS             2236..3426
                     /codon_start=1
                     /product="adenine base editor comprising wild-type E. coli
                     TadA fused to the evolved TadA*(7.10) mutant (Gaudelli et
                     al., 2017)"
                     /label=ABE(7.10)
                     /translation="MSEVEFSHEYWMRHALTLAKRAWDEREVPVGAVLVHNNRVIGEGW
                     NRPIGRHDPTAHAEIMALRQGGLVMQNYRLIDATLYVTLEPCVMCAGAMIHSRIGRVVF
                     GARDAKTGAAGSLMDVLHHPGMNHRVEITEGILADECAALLSDFFRMRRQEIKAQKKAQ
                     SSTDSGGSSGGSSGSETPGTSESATPESSGGSSGGSSEVEFSHEYWMRHALTLAKRARD
                     EREVPVGAVLVLNNRVIGEGWNRAIGLHDPTAHAEIMALRQGGLVMQNYRLIDATLYVT
                     FEPCVMCAGAMIHSRIGRVVFGVRNAKTGAAGSLMDVLHYPGMNHRVEITEGILADECA
                     ALLCYFFRMPRQVFNAQKKAQSSTDSGGSSGGSSGSETPGTSESATPESSGGSSGGS"
     CDS             3427..7527
                     /codon_start=1
                     /product="nickase mutant of the Cas9 endonuclease from the
                     Streptococcus pyogenes Type II CRISPR/Cas system"
                     /label=Cas9(D10A)
                     /note="generates RNA-guided single strand nicks in DNA due
                     to the D10A mutation in the RuvC catalytic domain"
                     /translation="DKKYSIGLAIGTNSVGWAVITDEYKVPSKKFKVLGNTDRHSIKKN
                     LIGALLFDSGETAEATRLKRTARRRYTRRKNRICYLQEIFSNEMAKVDDSFFHRLEESF
                     LVEEDKKHERHPIFGNIVDEVAYHEKYPTIYHLRKKLVDSTDKADLRLIYLALAHMIKF
                     RGHFLIEGDLNPDNSDVDKLFIQLVQTYNQLFEENPINASGVDAKAILSARLSKSRRLE
                     NLIAQLPGEKKNGLFGNLIALSLGLTPNFKSNFDLAEDAKLQLSKDTYDDDLDNLLAQI
                     GDQYADLFLAAKNLSDAILLSDILRVNTEITKAPLSASMIKRYDEHHQDLTLLKALVRQ
                     QLPEKYKEIFFDQSKNGYAGYIDGGASQEEFYKFIKPILEKMDGTEELLVKLNREDLLR
                     KQRTFDNGSIPHQIHLGELHAILRRQEDFYPFLKDNREKIEKILTFRIPYYVGPLARGN
                     SRFAWMTRKSEETITPWNFEEVVDKGASAQSFIERMTNFDKNLPNEKVLPKHSLLYEYF
                     TVYNELTKVKYVTEGMRKPAFLSGEQKKAIVDLLFKTNRKVTVKQLKEDYFKKIECFDS
                     VEISGVEDRFNASLGTYHDLLKIIKDKDFLDNEENEDILEDIVLTLTLFEDREMIEERL
                     KTYAHLFDDKVMKQLKRRRYTGWGRLSRKLINGIRDKQSGKTILDFLKSDGFANRNFMQ
                     LIHDDSLTFKEDIQKAQVSGQGDSLHEHIANLAGSPAIKKGILQTVKVVDELVKVMGRH
                     KPENIVIEMARENQTTQKGQKNSRERMKRIEEGIKELGSQILKEHPVENTQLQNEKLYL
                     YYLQNGRDMYVDQELDINRLSDYDVDHIVPQSFLKDDSIDNKVLTRSDKNRGKSDNVPS
                     EEVVKKMKNYWRQLLNAKLITQRKFDNLTKAERGGLSELDKAGFIKRQLVETRQITKHV
                     AQILDSRMNTKYDENDKLIREVKVITLKSKLVSDFRKDFQFYKVREINNYHHAHDAYLN
                     AVVGTALIKKYPKLESEFVYGDYKVYDVRKMIAKSEQEIGKATAKYFFYSNIMNFFKTE
                     ITLANGEIRKRPLIETNGETGEIVWDKGRDFATVRKVLSMPQVNIVKKTEVQTGGFSKE
                     SILPKRNSDKLIARKKDWDPKKYGGFDSPTVAYSVLVVAKVEKGKSKKLKSVKELLGIT
                     IMERSSFEKNPIDFLEAKGYKEVKKDLIIKLPKYSLFELENGRKRMLASAGELQKGNEL
                     ALPSKYVNFLYLASHYEKLKGSPEDNEQKQLFVEQHKHYLDEIIEQISEFSKRVILADA
                     NLDKVLSAYNKHRDKPIREQAENIIHLFTLTNLGAPAAFKYFDTTIDRKRYTSTKEVLD
                     ATLIHQSITGLYETRIDLSQLGGD"
     CDS             7540..7560
                     /codon_start=1
                     /product="nuclear localization signal of SV40 (simian virus
                     40) large T antigen"
                     /label=SV40 NLS
                     /translation="PKKKRKV"
ORIGIN
        1 agtggctctt cagtggacga aagggcctcg tgatacgcct atttttatag gttaatgtca
       61 tgataataat ggtttcttag acgtcaggtg gcacttttcg gggaaatgtg cgcggaaccc
      121 ctatttgttt atttttctaa atacattcaa atatgtatcc gctcatgaga caataaccct
      181 gataaatgct tcaataatat tgaaaaagga agagtatgcg ctcacgcaac tggtccagaa
      241 ccttgaccga acgcagcggt ggtaacggcg cagtggcggt tttcatggct tgttatgact
      301 gttttttttt ggggtacagt ctatgcctcg ggcatccaag cagcaagcgc gttacgccgt
      361 gggtcgatgt ttgatgttat ggagcagcaa cgatgttacg cagcagggca gtcgccctaa
      421 aacaaagtta aacatcatga gggaagcggt gatcgccgaa gtatcgactc aactatcaga
      481 ggtagttggc gtcatcgagc gccatctcga accgacgttg ctggccgtac atttgtacgg
      541 ctccgcagtg gatggcggcc tgaagccaca cagcgatatt gatttgctgg ttacggtgac
      601 cgtaaggctt gatgaaacaa cgcggcgagc tttgatcaac gaccttttgg aaacttcggc
      661 ttcccctgga gagagcgaga ttctccgcgc tgtagaagtc accattgttg tgcacgacga
      721 catcattccg tggcgttatc cagctaagcg cgaactgcaa tttggagaat ggcagcgcaa
      781 tgacattctt gcaggtatct tcgagccagc cacgatcgac attgatctgg ctatcttgct
      841 gacaaaagca agagaacata gcgttgcctt ggtaggtcca gcggcggagg aactctttga
      901 tccggttcct gaacaggatc tatttgaggc gctaaatgaa accttaacgc tatggaactc
      961 gccgcccgac tgggctggcg atgagcgaaa tgtagtgctt acgttgtccc gcatttggta
     1021 cagcgcagta accggcaaaa tcgcgccgaa ggatgtcgct gccgactggg caatggagcg
     1081 cctgccggcc cagtatcagc ccgtcatact tgaagctaga caggcttatc ttggacaaga
     1141 agaagatcgc ttggcctcgc gcgcagatca gttggaagaa tttgtccatt acgtaaaagg
     1201 cgagatcacc aaggtagtcg gcaaataact gtcagaccaa gtttactcat atatacttta
     1261 gattgattta aaacttcatt tttaatttaa aaggatctag gtgaagatcc tttttgataa
     1321 tctcatgacc aaaatccctt aacgtgagtt ttcgttccac tgagcgtcag accccgtaga
     1381 aaagatcaaa ggatcttctt gagatccttt ttttctgcgc gtaatctgct gcttgcaaac
     1441 aaaaaaacca ccgctaccag cggtggtttg tttgccggat caagagctac caactctttt
     1501 tccgaaggta actggcttca gcagagcgca gataccaaat actgttcttc tagtgtagcc
     1561 gtagttaggc caccacttca agaactctgt agcaccgcct acatacctcg ctctgctaat
     1621 cctgttacca gtggctgctg ccagtggcga taagtcgtgt cttaccgggt tggactcaag
     1681 acgatagtta ccggataagg cgcagcggtc gggctgaacg gggggttcgt gcacacagcc
     1741 cagcttggag cgaacgacct acaccgaact gagataccta cagcgtgagc tatgagaaag
     1801 cgccacgctt cccgaaggga gaaaggcgga caggtatccg gtaagcggca gggtcggaac
     1861 aggagagcgc acgagggagc ttccaggggg aaacgcctgg tatctttata gtcctgtcgg
     1921 gtttcgccac ctctgacttg agcgtcgatt tttgtgatgc tcgtcagggg ggcggagcct
     1981 atggaaaaac gccagcaacg cggccttttt acggttcctg gccttttgct ggccttttgc
     2041 tcacatgttc tttcctgcgt tatcccctga ttctgtggat aaccgtatta ccgcctttga
     2101 gtgagctgat accgctcgcc gcagccgaac gaccgagcgc agcgagtcag tgagcgagga
     2161 agcggaagag cgcccaatac gcaaaccgcc tctccccgcg cgttggccga ttcattaatc
     2221 actctgtggt ctcaaatgtc cgaagtcgag ttttcccatg agtactggat gagacacgca
     2281 ttgactctcg caaagagggc ttgggatgaa cgcgaggtgc ccgtgggggc agtactcgtg
     2341 cataacaatc gcgtaatcgg cgaaggttgg aataggccga tcggacgcca cgaccccact
     2401 gcacatgcgg aaatcatggc ccttcgacag ggagggcttg tgatgcagaa ttatcgactt
     2461 atcgatgcga cgctgtacgt cacgcttgaa ccttgcgtaa tgtgcgcggg agctatgatt
     2521 cactcccgca ttggacgagt tgtattcggt gcccgcgacg ccaagacggg tgccgcaggt
     2581 tcactgatgg acgtgctgca tcacccaggc atgaaccacc gggtagaaat cacagaaggc
     2641 atattggcgg acgaatgtgc ggcgctgttg tccgactttt ttcgcatgcg gaggcaggag
     2701 atcaaggccc agaaaaaagc acaatcctct actgactctg gtggttcttc tggtggttct
     2761 agcggcagcg agactcccgg gacctcagag tccgccacac ccgaaagttc tggtggttct
     2821 tctggtggtt cttccgaagt cgagttttcc catgagtact ggatgagaca cgcattgact
     2881 ctcgcaaaga gggctcgaga tgaacgcgag gtgcccgtgg gggcagtact cgtgctcaac
     2941 aatcgcgtaa tcggcgaagg ttggaatagg gcaatcggac tccacgaccc cactgcacat
     3001 gcggaaatca tggcccttcg acagggaggg cttgtgatgc agaattatcg acttatcgat
     3061 gcgacgctgt acgtcacgtt tgaaccttgc gtaatgtgcg cgggagctat gattcactcc
     3121 cgcattggac gagttgtatt cggtgttcgc aacgccaaga cgggtgccgc aggttcactg
     3181 atggacgtgc tgcattaccc aggcatgaac caccgggtag aaatcacaga aggcatattg
     3241 gcggacgaat gtgcggcgct gttgtgttac ttttttcgca tgcccaggca ggtctttaac
     3301 gcccagaaaa aagcacaatc ctctactgac tctggtggtt cttctggtgg ttctagcggc
     3361 agcgagactc ccgggacctc agagtccgcc acacccgaaa gttctggtgg ttcttctggt
     3421 ggttctgata aaaagtattc tattggttta gccatcggca ctaattccgt tggatgggct
     3481 gtcataaccg atgaatacaa agtaccttca aagaaattta aggtgttggg gaacacagac
     3541 cgtcattcga ttaaaaagaa tcttatcggt gccctcctat tcgatagtgg cgaaacggca
     3601 gaggcgactc gcctgaaacg aaccgctcgg agaaggtata cacgtcgcaa gaaccgaata
     3661 tgttacttac aagaaatttt tagcaatgag atggccaaag ttgacgattc tttctttcac
     3721 cgtttggaag agtccttcct tgtcgaagag gacaagaaac atgaacggca ccccatcttt
     3781 ggaaacatag tagatgaggt ggcatatcat gaaaagtacc caacgattta tcacctcaga
     3841 aaaaagctag ttgactcaac tgataaagcg gacctgaggt taatctactt ggctcttgcc
     3901 catatgataa agttccgtgg gcactttctc attgagggtg atctaaatcc ggacaactcg
     3961 gatgtcgaca aactgttcat ccagttagta caaacctata atcagttgtt tgaagagaac
     4021 cctataaatg caagtggcgt ggatgcgaag gctattctta gcgcccgcct ctctaaatcc
     4081 cgacggctag aaaacctgat cgcacaatta cccggagaga agaaaaatgg gttgttcggt
     4141 aaccttatag cgctctcact aggcctgaca ccaaatttta agtcgaactt cgacttagct
     4201 gaagatgcca aattgcagct tagtaaggac acgtacgatg acgatctcga caatctactg
     4261 gcacaaattg gagatcagta tgcggactta tttttggctg ccaaaaacct tagcgatgca
     4321 atcctcctat ctgacatact gagagttaat actgagatta ccaaggcgcc gttatccgct
     4381 tcaatgatca aaaggtacga tgaacatcac caagacttga cacttctcaa ggccctagtc
     4441 cgtcagcaac tgcctgagaa atataaggaa atattctttg atcagtcgaa aaacgggtac
     4501 gcaggttata ttgacggcgg agcgagtcaa gaggaattct acaagtttat caaacccata
     4561 ttagagaaga tggatgggac ggaagagttg cttgtaaaac tcaatcgcga agatctactg
     4621 cgaaagcagc ggactttcga caacggtagc attccacatc aaatccactt aggcgaattg
     4681 catgctatac ttagaaggca ggaggatttt tatccgttcc tcaaagacaa tcgtgaaaag
     4741 attgagaaaa tcctaacctt tcgcatacct tactatgtgg gacccctggc ccgagggaac
     4801 tctcggttcg catggatgac aagaaagtcc gaagaaacga ttactccatg gaattttgag
     4861 gaagttgtcg ataaaggtgc gtcagctcaa tcgttcatcg agaggatgac caactttgac
     4921 aagaatttac cgaacgaaaa agtattgcct aagcacagtt tactttacga gtatttcaca
     4981 gtgtacaatg aactcacgaa agttaagtat gtcactgagg gcatgcgtaa acccgccttt
     5041 ctaagcggag aacagaagaa agcaatagta gatctgttat tcaagaccaa ccgcaaagtg
     5101 acagttaagc aattgaaaga ggactacttt aagaaaattg aatgcttcga ttctgtcgag
     5161 atctccgggg tagaagatcg atttaatgcg tcacttggta cgtatcatga cctcctaaag
     5221 ataattaaag ataaggactt cctggataac gaagagaatg aagatatctt agaagatata
     5281 gtgttgactc ttaccctctt tgaagatcgg gaaatgattg aggaaagact aaaaacatac
     5341 gctcacctgt tcgacgataa ggttatgaaa cagttaaaga ggcgtcgcta tacgggctgg
     5401 ggacgattgt cgcggaaact tatcaacggg ataagagaca agcaaagtgg taaaactatt
     5461 ctcgattttc taaagagcga cggcttcgcc aataggaact ttatgcagct gatccatgat
     5521 gactctttaa ccttcaaaga ggatatacaa aaggcacagg tttccggaca aggggactca
     5581 ttgcacgaac atattgcgaa tcttgctggt tcgccagcca tcaaaaaggg catactccag
     5641 acagtcaaag tagtggatga gctagttaag gtcatgggac gtcacaaacc ggaaaacatt
     5701 gtaatcgaga tggcacgcga aaatcaaacg actcagaagg ggcaaaaaaa cagtcgagag
     5761 cggatgaaga gaatagaaga gggtattaaa gaactgggca gccagatctt aaaggagcat
     5821 cctgtggaaa atacccaatt gcagaacgag aaactttacc tctattacct acaaaatgga
     5881 agggacatgt atgttgatca ggaactggac ataaaccgtt tatctgatta cgacgtcgat
     5941 cacattgtac cccaatcctt tttgaaggac gattcaatcg acaataaagt gcttacacgc
     6001 tcggataaga accgagggaa aagtgacaat gttccaagcg aggaagtcgt aaagaaaatg
     6061 aagaactatt ggcggcagct cctaaatgcg aaactgataa cgcaaagaaa gttcgataac
     6121 ttaactaaag ctgagagggg tggcttgtct gaacttgaca aggccggatt tattaaacgt
     6181 cagctcgtgg aaacccgcca aatcacaaag catgttgcac agatactaga ttcccgaatg
     6241 aatacgaaat acgacgagaa cgataagctg attcgggaag tcaaagtaat cactttaaag
     6301 tcaaaattgg tgtcggactt cagaaaggat tttcaattct ataaagttag ggagataaat
     6361 aactaccacc atgcgcacga cgcttatctt aatgccgtcg tagggaccgc actcattaag
     6421 aaatacccga agctagaaag tgagtttgtg tatggtgatt acaaagttta tgacgtccgt
     6481 aagatgatcg cgaaaagcga acaggagata ggcaaggcta cagccaaata cttcttttat
     6541 tctaacatta tgaatttctt taagacggaa atcactctgg caaacggaga gatacgcaaa
     6601 cgacctttaa ttgaaaccaa tggggagaca ggtgaaatcg tatgggataa gggccgggac
     6661 ttcgcgacgg tgagaaaagt tttgtccatg ccccaagtca acatagtaaa gaaaactgag
     6721 gtgcagaccg gagggttttc aaaggaatcg attcttccaa aaaggaatag tgataagctc
     6781 atcgctcgta aaaaggactg ggacccgaaa aagtacggtg gcttcgatag ccctacagtt
     6841 gcctattctg tcctagtagt ggcaaaagtt gagaagggaa aatccaagaa actgaagtca
     6901 gtcaaagaat tattggggat aacgattatg gagcgctcgt cttttgaaaa gaaccccatc
     6961 gacttccttg aggcgaaagg ttacaaggaa gtaaaaaagg atctcataat taaactacca
     7021 aagtatagtc tgtttgagtt agaaaatggc cgaaaacgga tgttggctag cgccggagag
     7081 cttcaaaagg ggaacgaact cgcactaccg tctaaatacg tgaatttcct gtatttagcg
     7141 tcccattacg agaagttgaa aggttcacct gaagataacg aacagaagca actttttgtt
     7201 gagcagcaca aacattatct cgacgaaatc atagagcaaa tttcggaatt cagtaagaga
     7261 gtcatcctag ctgatgccaa tctggacaaa gtattaagcg catacaacaa gcacagggat
     7321 aaacccatac gtgagcaggc ggaaaatatt atccatttgt ttactcttac caacctcggc
     7381 gctccagccg cattcaagta ttttgacaca acgatagatc gcaaacgata cacttctacc
     7441 aaggaggtgc tagacgcgac actgattcac caatccatca cgggattata tgaaactcgg
     7501 atagatttgt cacagcttgg gggtgactct ggtggttctc ccaagaagaa gaggaaagtc
     7561 taagctttga gaccacga
//
